>Addgene plasmid #247005 | pFB1.HMBP-Prs.AEBP2iso1 | addgene full sequence | sequence record 493360 | Addgene NGS Result
G
[124 nt withheld, positions 2-125]
C
[91 nt withheld, positions 127-217]
A
[49 nt withheld, positions 219-267]
CCTTTGACGTTGGAGTCCACGTTCTT
[37 nt withheld, positions 294-330]
ACCCTATCTCGGTCTATTCTTTTGATTTATAAGGGATTTTGCCGATTTCGGCCTATTGGTTAAAAAATGA
GCTGATTTAACAAAAATTTAACGCGAATTTTAACAAAATATTAACGCTTACAATTTAGGTGGCACTTTTC
GGGGAAATGTGCGCGGAACCCCTATTTGTTTATTTTTCTAAATACATTCAAATATGTATCCGCTCATGAG
ACAATAACCCTGATAAATGCTTCAATAATATTGAAAAAGGAAGAGTATGAGTATTCAACATTTCCGTGTC
GCCCTTATTCCCTTTTTTGCGGCATTTTGCCTTCCTGTTTTTGCTCACCCAGAAACGCTGGTGAAAGTAA
AAGATGCTGAAGATCAGTTGGGTGCACGAGTGGGTTACATCGAACTGGATCTCAACAGCGGTAAGATCCT
TGAGAGTTTTCGCCCCGAAGAACGTTTTCCAATGATGAGCACTTTTAAAGTTCTGCTATGTGGCGCGGTA
TTATCCCGTATTGACGCCGGGCAAGAGCAACTCGGTCGCCGCATACACTATTCTCAGAATGACTTGGTTG
AGTACTCACCAGTCACAGAAAAGCATCTTACGGATGGCATGACAGTAAGAGAATTATGCAGTGCTGCCAT
AACCATGAGTGATAACACTGCGGCCAACTTACTTCTGACAACGATCGGAGGACCGAAGGAGCTAACCGCT
TTTTTGCACAACATGGGGGATCATGTAACTCGCCTTGATCGTTGGGAACCGGAGCTGAATGAAGCCATAC
CAAACGACGAGCGTGACACCACGATGCCTGTAGCAATGGCAACAACGTTGCGCAAACTATTAACTGGCGA
ACTACTTACTCTAGCTTCCCGGCAACAATTAATAGACTGGATGGAGGCGGATAAAGTTGCAGGACCACTT
CTGCGCTCGGCCCTTCCGGCTGGCTGGTTTATTGCTGATAAATCTGGAGCCGGTGAGCGTGGGTCTCGCG
GTATCATTGCAGCACTGGGGCCAGATGGTAAGCCCTCCCGTATCGTAGTTATCTACACGACGGGGAGTCA
GGCAACTATGGATGAACGAAATAGACAGATCGCTGAGATAGGTGCCTCACTGATTAAGCATTGGTAACTG
TCAGACCAAGTTTACTCATATATACTTTAGATTGATTTAAAACTTCATTTTTAATTTAAAAGGATCTAGG
TGAAGATCCTTTTTGATAATCTCATGACCAAAATCCCTTAACGTGAGTTTTCGTTCCACTGAGCGTCAGA
CCCCGTAGAAAAGATCAAAGGATCTTCTTGAGATCCTTTTTTTCTGCGCGTAATCTGCTGCTTGCAAACA
AAAAAACCACCGCTACCAGCGGTGGTTTGTTTGCCGGATCAAGAGCTACCAACTCTTTTTCCGAAGGTAA
CTGGCTTCAGCAGAGCGCAGATACCAAATACTGTTCTTCTAGTGTAGCCGTAGTTAGGCCACCACTTCAA
GAACTCTGTAGCACCGCCTACATACCTCGCTCTGCTAATCCTGTTACCAGTGGCTGCTGCCAGTGGCGAT
AAGTCGTGTCTTACCGGGTTGGACTCAAGACGATAGTTACCGGATAAGGCGCAGCGGTCGGGCTGAACGG
GGGGTTCGTGCACACAGCCCAGCTTGGAGCGAACGACCTACACCGAACTGAGATACCTACAGCGTGAGCT
ATGAGAAAGCGCCACGCTTCCCGAAGGGAGAAAGGCGGACAGGTATCCGGTAAGCGGCAGGGTCGGAACA
GGAGAGCGCACGAGGGAGCTTCCAGGGGGAAACGCCTGGTATCTTTATAGTCCTGTCGGGTTTCGCCACC
TCTGACTTGAGCGTCGATTTTTGTGATGCTCGTCAGGGGGGCGGAGCCTATGGAAAAACGCCAGCAACGC
GGCCTTTTTACGGTTCCTGGCCTTTTGCTCACATGTTCTTTCCTGCGTTATCCCCTGATTCTGTGGATAA
CCGTATTACCGCCTTTGAGTGAGCTGATACCGCTCGCCGCAGCCGAACGACCGAGCGCAGCGAGTCAGTG
AGCGAGGAAGCGGAAGAGCGCCTGATGCGGTATTTTCTCCTTACGCATCTGTGCGGTATTTCACACCGCA
TAGACCAGCCGCGTAACCTGGCAAAATCGGTTACGGTTGAGTAATAAATGGATGCCCTGCGTAAGCGGGT
GTGGGCGGACAATAAAGTCTTAAACTGAACAAAATAGATCTAAACTATGACAATAAAGTCTTAAACTAGA
CAGAATAGTTGTAAACTGAAATCAGTCCAGTTATGCTGTGAAAAAGCATACTGGACTTTTGTTATGGCTA
AAGCAAACTCTTCATTTTCTGAAGTGCAAATTGCCCGTCGTATTAAAGAGGGGCGTGGCCAAGGGCATGG
TAAAGACTATATTCGCGGCGTTGTGACAATTTACCGAACAACTCCGCGGCCGGGAAGCCGATCTCGGCTT
GAACGAATTGTTAGGTGGCGGTACTTGGGTCGATATCAAAGTGCATCACTTCTTCCCGTATGCCCAACTT
TGTATAGAGAGCCACTGCGGGATCGTCACCGTAATCTGCTTGCACGTAGATCACATAAGCACCAAGCGCG
TTGGCCTCATGCTTGAGGAGATTGATGAGCGCGGTGGCAATGCCCTGCCTCCGGTGCTCGCCGGAGACTG
CGAGATCATAGATATAGATCTCACTACGCGGCTGCTCAAACTTGGGCAGAACGTAAGCCGCGAGAGCGCC
AACAACCGCTTCTTGGTCGAAGGCAGCAAGCGCGATGAATGTCTTACTACGGAGCAAGTTCCCGAGGTAA
TCGGAGTCCGGCTGATGTTGGGAGTAGGTGGCTACGTCTCCGAACTCACGACCGAAAAGATCAAGAGCAG
CCCGCATGGATTTGACTTGGTCAGGGCCGAGCCTACATGTGCGAATGATGCCCATACTTGAGCCACCTAA
CTTTGTTTTAGGGCGACTGCCCTGCTGCGTAACATCGTTGCTGCTGCGTAACATCAAACATCGACCCACG
GCGTAACGCGCTTGCTGCTTGGATGCCCGAGGCATAGACTGTACAAAAAAACAGTCATAACAAGCCATGA
AAACCGCCACTGCGCCGTTACCACCGCTGCGTTCGGTCAAGGTTCTGGACCAGTTGCGTGAGCGCATACG
CTACTTGCATTACAGTTTACGAACCGAACAGGCTTATGTCAACTGGGTTCGTGCCTTCATCCGTTTCCAC
GGTGTGCGTCACCCGGCAACCTTGGGCAGCAGCGAAGTCGAGGCATTTCTGTCCTGGCTGGCGAACGAGC
GCAAGGTTTCGGTCTCCACGCATCGTCAGGCATTGGCGGCCTTGCTGTTCTTCTACGGCAAGGTGCTGTG
CACGGATCTGCCCTGGCTTCAGGAGATCGGAAGACCTCGGCCGTCGCGGCGCTTGCCGGTGGTGCTGACC
CCGGATGAAGTGGTTCGCATCCTCGGTTTTCTGGAAGGCGAGCATCGTTTGTTCGCCCAGGACTCTAGCT
ATAGTTCTAGTGGTTGGCTACATACTCCGGAATATTAATAGATCATGGAGATAATTAAAATGATAACCAT
CTCGCAAATAAATAAGTATTTTACTGTTTTCGTAACAGTTTTGTAATAAAAAAACCTATAAATATTCCGG
ATTATTCATACCGTCCCACCATCGGGCGCGGATCTCGGTCCGAAACCATGGGTCATCACCATCATCATCA
CGGTACCAAAACTGAAGAAGGTAAACTGGTAATCTGGATTAACGGCGATAAAGGCTATAACGGTCTCGCT
GAAGTCGGTAAGAAATTCGAGAAAGATACCGGAATTAAAGTCACCGTTGAGCATCCGGATAAACTGGAAG
AGAAATTCCCACAGGTTGCGGCAACTGGCGATGGCCCTGACATTATCTTCTGGGCACACGACCGCTTTGG
TGGCTACGCTCAATCTGGCCTGTTGGCTGAAATCACCCCGGACAAAGCGTTCCAGGACAAGCTGTATCCG
TTTACCTGGGATGCCGTACGTTACAACGGCAAGCTGATTGCTTACCCGATCGCTGTTGAAGCGTTATCGC
TGATTTATAACAAAGATCTGCTGCCGAACCCGCCAAAAACCTGGGAAGAGATCCCGGCGCTGGATAAAGA
ACTGAAAGCGAAAGGTAAGAGCGCGCTGATGTTCAACCTGCAAGAACCGTACTTCACCTGGCCGCTGATT
GCTGCTGACGGGGGTTATGCGTTCAAGTATGAAAACGGCAAGTACGACATTAAAGACGTGGGCGTGGATA
ACGCTGGCGCGAAAGCGGGTCTGACCTTCCTGGTTGACCTGATTAAAAACAAACACATGAATGCAGACAC
CGATTACTCCATCGCAGAAGCTGCCTTTAATAAAGGCGAAACAGCGATGACCATCAACGGCCCGTGGGCA
TGGTCCAACATCGACACCAGCAAAGTGAATTATGGTGTAACGGTACTGCCGACCTTCAAGGGTCAACCAT
CCAAACCGTTCGTTGGCGTGCTGAGCGCAGGTATTAACGCCGCCAGTCCGAACAAAGAGCTGGCAAAAGA
GTTCCTCGAAAACTATCTGCTGACTGATGAAGGTCTGGAAGCGGTTAATAAAGACAAACCGCTGGGTGCC
GTAGCGCTGAAGTCTTACGAGGAAGAGTTGGCGAAAGATCCACGTATTGCCGCCACCATGGAAAACGCCC
AGAAAGGTGAAATCATGCCGAACATCCCGCAGATGTCCGCTTTCTGGTATGCCGTGCGTACTGCGGTGAT
CAACGCCGCCAGCGGTCGTCAGACTGTCGATGAAGCCCTGAAAGACGCGCAGACTGCGGCCGCAGGCACC
GATTACGATATCCCAACGACCCTGGAAGTTCTGTTCCAGGGGCCCATGGCCGCCGCTATCACCGACATGG
CCGACCTGGAGGAGCTCTCCCGCCTGAGCCCTCTGCCCCCCGGCAGCCCGGGTTCGGCGGCGCGGGGCCG
GGCTGAGCCCCCCGAGGAGGAGGAGGAAGAGGAGGAGGAGGAAGAGGAGGCGGAGGCCGAGGCGGTGGCG
GCGCTGCTGCTGAACGGCGGCAGCGGTGGGGGCGGCGGAGGCGGCGGCGGAGGAGTGGGGGGCGGCGAGG
CAGAGACGATGTCGGAGCCGAGCCCCGAGAGCGCCAGCCAGGCCGGGGAGGACGAAGACGAGGAGGAGGA
CGACGAGGAGGAGGAAGATGAGAGCAGCAGCAGCGGCGGGGGTGAGGAGGAGAGTAGCGCCGAGAGCCTG
GTGGGCAGCAGCGGCGGGAGCAGCAGCGACGAGACCCGCTCGTTGAGCCCCGGCGCCGCCAGCAGCAGCA
GCGGGGATGGGGACGGCAAGGAGGGCCTGGAGGAGCCCAAGGGACCGCGGGGCAGCCAGGGCGGCGGCGG
GGGCGGCAGCAGTAGCAGCAGCGTAGTCTCCAGCGGCGGCGACGAGGGCTACGGGACTGGGGGAGGCGGA
AGCAGCGCGACCTCCGGGGGCCGGCGGGGCAGCTTGGAGATGTCGTCGGATGGGGAACCCCTGAGCCGCA
TGGACTCGGAGGACAGCATAAGCAGTACTATAATGGATGTAGACAGCACAATTTCCAGTGGGCGTTCAAC
TCCAGCAATGATGAATGGACAAGGAAGCACTACTTCTTCAAGCAAAAATATTGCCTATAATTGTTGTTGG
GACCAGTGCCAGGCTTGCTTCAACTCTAGCCCAGATCTGGCAGATCACATCCGTTCCATACATGTAGATG
GTCAGCGAGGAGGGGTATTTGTTTGCTTATGGAAAGGTTGTAAAGTATATAACACTCCATCTACCAGTCA
AAGTTGGTTACAAAGGCATATGCTGACACACAGTGGAGACAAACCTTTCAAGTGTGTTGTTGGTGGCTGC
AATGCCAGCTTTGCTTCTCAGGGAGGGCTAGCTCGTCATGTACCCACACACTTCAGTCAGCAGAACTCCT
CAAAAGTTTCTAGCCAGCCAAAGGCCAAAGAAGAATCTCCTTCTAAAGCTGGAATGAACAAAAGGAGGAA
ATTAAAGAACAAAAGACGACGCTCATTACCACGGCCACATGATTTCTTCGATGCACAAACACTGGATGCG
ATAAGACATCGAGCCATATGCTTTAACCTCTCAGCTCATATAGAAAGTTTAGGGAAGGGACACAGTGTTG
TTTTTCATAGTACTGTAATAGCTAAGAGAAAAGAAGATTCTGGGAAGATCAAACTTTTGCTTCATTGGAT
GCCTGAAGACATTCTGCCTGATGTGTGGGTGAATGAAAGTGAACGACATCAGTTAAAAACTAAAGTAGTT
CATTTATCAAAGCTACCCAAAGATACTGCCTTGCTTTTGGACCCAAACATATACAGAACAATGCCGCAGA
AGAGGTTGAAGAGGACGCTGATCCGCAAAGTCTTTAATTTGTATCTGAGTAAATAAGGGGATTCTCTTGA
ATTTATTGCTAGTAAGCTTGCGTCGACGGAGACGTGAAAATAAAAATAGCGTCTCAGAGCATAATCTAGA
GCCTGCAGTCTCGAGGCATGCGGTACCAAGCTTGTCGAGAAGTACTAGAGGATCATAATCAGCCATACCA
CATTTGTAGAGGTTTTACTTGCTTTAAAAAACCTCCCACACCTCCCCCTGAACCTGAAACATAAAATGAA
TGCAATTGTTGTTGTTAACTTGTTTATTGCAGCTTATAATGGTTACAAATAAAGCAATAGCATCACAAAT
TTCACAAATAAAGCATTTTTTTCACTGCATTCTAGTTGTGGTTTGTCCAAACTCATCAATGTATCTTATC
ATGTCTGGATCTGATCACTGATATCGCCTAGGAGATCCGAACCAGATAAGTGAAATCTAGTTCCAAACTA
TTTTGTCATTTTTAATTTTCGTATTAGCTTACGACGCTACACCCAGTTCCCATCTATTTTGTCACTCTTC
CCTAAATAATCCTTAAAAACTCCATTTCCACCCCTCCCAGTTCCCAACTATTTTGTCCGCCCACAGCGGG
GCATTTTTCTTCCTGTTATGTTTTTAATCAAACATCCTGCCAACTCCATGTGACAAACCGTCATCTTCGG
CTACTTTTTCTCTGTCACAGAATGAAAATTTTTCTGTCATCTCTTCGTTATTAATGTTTGTAATTGACTG
AATATCAACGCTTATTTGCAGCCTGAATGGCGAATGG
Features (pLannotate 1.2.2; 16 found; start..end, strand, type, name):
      2..456     +  rep_origin     f1 ori (sequence partly withheld): f1 bacteriophage origin of replication; arrow indicates direction of (+) strand synthesis
    482..586     +  promoter       AmpR promoter: bla
    587..1447    +  CDS            AmpR: β-lactamase; bla; confers resistance to ampicillin, carbenicillin, and related antibiotics
   1618..2206    +  rep_origin     ori: high-copy-number ColE1/pMB1/pBR322/pUC origin of replication
   2381..2432    -  misc_feature   bom (fragment): basis of mobility region from pBR322
   2500..2724    -  mobile_element Tn7R: mini-Tn7 element (right end of the Tn7 transposon) Tn7
   2791..3324    -  CDS            GmR: gentamycin acetyltransferase; aacC1; confers resistance to gentamycin
   3494..3522    -  promoter       Pc promoter: intI1 (promoter lies within the coding sequence); class 1 integron promoter
   3500..3847    -  CDS            YPR2_ECOLX (fragment): Protein predicted: Swiss-Prot protein existence level 4. From Escherichia coli.
   3872..3963    +  promoter       polyhedrin promoter: polh from Autographa californica; promoter for the baculovirus polyhedrin gene
   4048..5145    +  CDS            MBP: maltose binding protein from E. coli; malE (mutated); This version of the gene does not encode a signal sequence, so MBP will remain in the cytosol.
   5206..6753    +  CDS            AEBP2: AEBP2_HUMAN - Experimental evidence at protein level: Swiss-Prot protein existence level 1. Acts as an accessory subunit for the core Polycomb repressive complex 2 (PRC2), which mediates histone H3K27 (H3K27me3) trimethylation on chromatin leading to transcriptional repression of the affected target gene (PubMed:15225548, PubMed:31959557, PubMed:29499137). Plays a role in nucleosome localization of the PRC2 complex (PubMed:29499137). From Homo sapiens (Human).
   6891..6974    +  CDS            large T antigen (fragment): large T antigen from SV40 (simian virus 40)
   6997..7131    +  polyA_signal   SV40 poly(A) signal: SV40 polyadenylation signal
   7160..7325    -  mobile_element Tn7L: mini-Tn7 element (left end of the Tn7 transposon) Tn7
   7488..7504    +  CDS            lacZα (fragment): LacZα fragment of β-galactosidase; lacZ fragment
