[The description below was written by a language model from this plasmid's Addgene catalogue record and pLannotate feature annotations shown in this document.]
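Description:
pFB1.HMBP-Prs.AEBP2iso1 is a pFastBac1-derived baculovirus donor plasmid (about 7.5 kb) for producing the human Polycomb accessory protein AEBP2, isoform 1, in insect cells. It is maintained in E. coli as a high-copy plasmid through a ColE1/pUC-type origin and also carries an f1 phage origin. Selection uses ampicillin (β-lactamase, on the backbone) together with gentamicin (aacC1 acetyltransferase driven by a class 1 integron Pc promoter).

The gentamicin marker and the expression cassette lie between the Tn7R and Tn7L mini-Tn7 ends. In pFastBac-type systems this segment is moved by site-specific transposition into a baculovirus shuttle genome (bacmid) held in a suitable E. coli strain, and the recombinant bacmid is then used to generate virus for infecting insect cells. Within the transposable segment, the Autographa californica polyhedrin promoter, a strong very-late baculoviral promoter, drives a single fusion reading frame that ends at an SV40 polyadenylation signal. According to the catalogue entry, the fusion begins with a hexahistidine tag and a maltose-binding protein that lacks its signal sequence and so stays cytosolic, followed by a PreScission (3C) protease cleavage site and the AEBP2 coding sequence, which was inserted by Gibson assembly. The His tag and protease site are not annotated individually in the feature table, though gaps flanking the MBP annotation could accommodate them.

The tags allow affinity purification on nickel or amylose resin, and MBP commonly aids solubility, while protease cleavage releases AEBP2 from the tag. AEBP2 is an accessory subunit of PRC2, the H3K27 methyltransferase complex, and the construct is associated with work on PRC2 regulation by the long AEBP2 isoform, consistent with use in making recombinant protein for biochemical studies.
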