Addgene plasmid #247005: pFB1.HMBP-Prs.AEBP2iso1
Purpose: Expresses human AEBP2iso1 in insect cells, under a C3-cleavable (PreScission Protease) N-terminal hexahistidine-MBP tag.
Depositing lab: Chen Davidovich. Depositing organization: Monash University. Publication: Auto-inhibition of PRC2 by the broadly expressed long isoform of AEBP2. Mucha M, Lai Z, McKenzie NJ, Matra F, Boudes M, Flanigan SF, Alejo-Vinogradova MT, Monger C, Zhang Q, Nimmo D, Healy E, Silva AJ, Angelov D, Reck DM, Holland G, Atmaca ZE, King HE, Hamilton M, Glancy E, Nolan J, Weatheritt RJ, Bell O, Vermeulen M, Davidovich C, Bracken AP. EMBO J. 2025 Dec;44(23):6979-7020. doi: 10.1038/s44318-025-00616-9. Epub 2025 Oct 30. PubMed 41168462.
Backbone
  Vector backbone: pFast.Bac1 (pFB1.HMBP.A3.PrS.ybbR)
  Vector type: Insect Expression
Growth in bacteria
  Bacterial resistance: Ampicillin and Gentamicin, 100 & 10 μg/mL
  Growth temperature: 37°C
  Growth strain: DH5alpha
  Copy number: High Copy
Gene/Insert
  Gene/Insert name: AEBP2iso1
  Species: H. sapiens (human)
  Entrez Gene: AEBP2
  Promoter: Polyhedrin
  Tag / fusion protein: 6xHis-MBP (N terminal on backbone)
  Cloning method: Gibson Cloning
Terms and licenses: Academic/Nonprofit Terms; Industry Terms: Not Available to Industry
How to cite: pFB1.HMBP-Prs.AEBP2iso1 was a gift from Chen Davidovich (Addgene plasmid # 247005 ; http://n2t.net/addgene:247005 ; RRID:Addgene_247005)
